>Addgene plasmid #39353 | pFA6a-kanMX6-Purg1-GFP | addgene partial sequence | sequence record 51117 | SP6 5'-ATTTAGGTGACACTATAG-3'
CGGATCTATATTACCCTGTTATCCCTAGCGGATCTGCCGGTAGAGGTGTGGTCAATAAGAGCGACCTCAT
ACTATACCTGAGAAAGCAACCTGACCTACAGGAAAGAGTTACTCAAGAATAAGAATTTTCGTTTTAAAAC
CTAAGAGTCACTTTAAAATTTGTATACACTTATTTTTTTTATAACTTATTTAATAATAAAAATCATAAAT
CATAAGAAATTCGCTTATTTAGAAGTGGCGCGCCCTATTTGTATAGTTCATCCATGCCATGTGTAATCCC
AGCAGCTGTTACAAACTCAAGAAGGACCATGTGGTCTCTCTTTTCGTTGGGATCTTTCGAAAGGGCAGAT
TGTGTGGACAGGTAATGGTTGTCTGGTAAAAGGACAGGGCCATCGCCAATTGGAGTATTTTGTTGATAAT
GGTCTGCTAGTTGAACGCTTCCATCTTCAATGTTGTGTCTAATTTTGAAGTTAACTTTGATTCCATTCTT
TTGTTTGTCTGCCATGATGTATACATTGTGTGAGTTATAGTTGTATTCCAATTTGTGTCCAAGAATGTTT
CCATCTTCTTTAAAATCAATACCTTTTAACTCGATTCTATTAACAAGGGTATCACCTTCAAACTTGACTT
CAGCACGTGTCTTGTAGTTCCCGTCATCTTTGAAAAATATAGTTCTTTCCTGTACATAACCTTCGGGCAT
GGCACTCTTGAAAAAGTCATGCCGTTTCATATGATCTGGGTATCTTGAAAAGCATTGAACACCATAAGTG
AAAGTAGTGACAAGTGTTGGCCATGGAACAGGTAGTTTTCCAGTAGTGCAAATAAATTTAAGGGTAAGTT
TTCCGTATGTTGCATCACCTTCACCCTCTCCACTGACAGAAAATTTGTGCC
