>Addgene plasmid #39353 | pFA6a-kanMX6-Purg1-GFP | addgene partial sequence | sequence record 51118 | T7 5'-TAATACGACTCACTATAGGG-3'
CTGATATCATCGATGAATTCGAGCTCGTTTAAACTGGATGGCGGCGTTAGTATCGAATCGACAGCAGTAT
AGCGACCAGCATTCACATACGATTGACGCATGATATTACTTTCTGCGCACTTAACTTCGCATCTGGGCAG
ATGATGTCGAGGCGAAAAAAAATATAAATCACGCTAACATTTGATTAAAATAGAACAACTACAATATAAA
AAAACTATACAAATGACAAGTTCTTGAAAACAAGAATCTTTTTATTGTCAGTACTGATTAGAAAAACTCA
TCGAGCATCAAATGAAACTGCAATTTATTCATATCAGGATTATCAATACCATATTTTTGAAAAAGCCGTT
TCTGTAATGAAGGAGAAAACTCACCGAGGCAGTTCCATAGGATGGCAAGATCCTGGTATCGGTCTGCGAT
TCCGACTCGTCCAACATCAATACAACCTATTAATTTCCCCTCGTCAAAAATAAGGTTATCAAGTGAGAAA
TCACCATGAGTGACGACTGAATCCGGTGAGAATGGCAAAAGCTTATGCATTTCTTTCCAGACTTGTTCAA
CAGGCCAGCCATTACGCTCGTCATCAAAATCACTCGCATCAACCAAACCGTTATTCATTCGTGATTGCGC
CTGAGCGAGACGAAATACGCGATCGCTGTTAAAAGGACAATTACAAACAGGAATCGAATGCAACCGGCGC
AGGAACACTGCCAGCGCATCAACAATATTTTCACCTGAATCAGGATATTCTTCTAATACCTGGAATGCTG
TTTTGCCGGGGATCGCAGTGGTGAGTAACCATGCATCATCAGGAGTACGGATAAAATGCTTGATGGTCGG
AAGAGGCATAAATTCCGTCAGCCAGTTTAGTCTGACCATCT
