>Addgene plasmid #39353 | pFA6a-kanMX6-Purg1-GFP | addgene partial sequence | sequence record 51583 | GFPfusionREV 5'-CTCCACTGACAGAAAATTTG-3'
TGGGACACTCCAGTGAAAAGTTCTTCTCCTTTACTGTTAATTAACCTTTGTTCAGTGGCAAGCATATTGA
ATTAGTTCTAATTTAGTAATTGAAGAAAACGGATAAGTAAAACAACAAGAAAAATGACAAACGAATGTTC
AATGGGTAGAAAGAAATTCGTTTCACAAAATTAGCCTTTAAACAAAGTGAATTGAGTAAGGCAGCTAAAG
TAATGAATGAAACCTTTGCAATTGATGTTGAACCGTATGGATTTCCTCCCTTATTTATAGCCTTCCAGAT
ACTATCAATGAAAGCGCTAGCTCGCATGATACCAGATACCACGCGGACTTGCCGCGGGCACTTCCTCGTC
AGCGAACCGAAAACAATACCTTGTTTACATCGTTGCGCCTTCTTAGACCTTACGAAGTCGCGGGGAAGGG
TCGTGCACGCATGTTCTCGAGCGGCGCTACCGCGGGCAATAGCCGACGCAAGTCATTGTTTAGAAGAAAA
AAAATTTTTTTGTAATGTAAACAATTGGAATTGGTTGATGTCAGTAAGCAAATATTCCCATTTACAGGAA
AAGAATAGAACATCATTCTTACAAGTATTCAAAGAACGATCGAAAAGATGGTTTCTATTTCCACGGCTTT
GTATTTATACAATTCGTAATAGTCAGTAGTGAAGGCGTTTGCCACACATTCTAGTTCGAAATTCTTTTTT
ACGTAGGATATAAAAATAATAATCCGTGTCACGCTAATCGAGATCTGTTTAGCTTGCCTCGTCCCCGCCG
GGTCACCCGGCCAGCGACATGGAGGCCCAGAATACCCTCCTTGACAGTCTTGACGTGCGCAGCTCAGGGG
CATGATGTGACTGTCGCCCGTACATTTAGCCCATACATCCCCATGTATAATCATTTGCATCCATACATTT
