[The description below was written by a language model from this plasmid's Addgene catalogue record.]
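Description:
pFA6a-kanMX6-Purg1-GFP is a yeast genomic targeting plasmid from the pFA6a family of PCR-template modules, intended for fission yeast. It was derived from pFA6a-kanMX6-P3nmt1 by replacing the nmt1 promoter with the urg1 promoter, which was cloned between BglII and PacI sites that both remain intact. The plasmid is propagated in E. coli under ampicillin selection. The record does not state its copy number or origin of replication, and no feature table is available to confirm the exact arrangement of parts.

The name indicates three functional blocks: the kanMX6 marker cassette, the urg1 promoter (Purg1) and a GFP coding sequence. kanMX6 is a standard dominant marker for selecting yeast integrants. The record lists the yeast selectable marker as gentamicin, which most likely refers to the related aminoglycoside G418 (geneticin) normally used with kanMX cassettes. According to the associated publication, urg1 is a uracil-regulatable promoter with short induction and repression times, offered as an alternative to the slower thiamine-repressible nmt1 system used in the parent vector.

Plasmids of this series typically do not replicate in yeast. Instead, the cassette is amplified with primers carrying homology to a chosen locus and is integrated by homologous recombination. By analogy with the parent series, placing the kanMX6-Purg1-GFP module upstream of a gene would be expected to put that gene under uracil control and add an N-terminal GFP tag, allowing rapid switching of expression and visualisation of the protein. The record does not explicitly state the tag orientation or the GFP variant.
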