Addgene plasmid #39353: pFA6a-kanMX6-Purg1-GFP
Depositing lab: Jurg Bahler. Depositing organization: Wellcome Sanger Institute. Publication: urg1: a uracil-regulatable promoter system for fission yeast with short induction and repression times. Watt S, Mata J, Lopez-Maury L, Marguerat S, Burns G, Bahler J. PLoS One. 2008 Jan 16;3(1):e1428. 10.1371/journal.pone.0001428 PubMed 18197241.
Backbone
  Vector backbone: pFA6a-kanMX6-P3nmt1
  Backbone manufacturer: Addgene plasmid # 39280
  Backbone size w/o insert (bp): 2300
  Modifications to backbone: nmt1 promoter has been replaced with urg1 promoter.
  Vector type: Yeast genomic targeting
  Selectable markers: Gentamicin
Growth in bacteria
  Bacterial resistance: Ampicillin, 100 μg/mL
  Growth temperature: 37°C
  Growth strain: DH5alpha
  Copy number: Unknown
Gene/Insert
  Cloning method: Restriction Enzyme; 5′ cloning site BglII (not destroyed); 3′ cloning site PacI (not destroyed)
  Sequencing primers: 5′ Sp6_primer; 3′ T7_promoter
Terms and licenses: Academic/Nonprofit Terms; Industry Terms: Not Available to Industry
How to cite: pFA6a-kanMX6-Purg1-GFP was a gift from Jurg Bahler (Addgene plasmid # 39353 ; http://n2t.net/addgene:39353 ; RRID:Addgene_39353)
